Addgene plasmid #154953: pET28-Nsp14-TEV-Strep
Purpose: Expresses Nsp14 from SARS-CoV-2 with a C-terminal TEV-protease cleavable Strep tag in E. coli
Depositing lab: Justin Kollman. Depositing organization: University of Washington.
Backbone
  Vector backbone: pET28
  Backbone size w/o insert (bp): 5233
  Total vector size (bp): 6865
  Vector type: Bacterial Expression
Growth in bacteria
  Bacterial resistance: Kanamycin, 50 μg/mL
  Growth temperature: 37°C
  Growth strain: DH5alpha
  Copy number: High Copy
Gene/Insert
  Gene/Insert name: Nsp14-TEV-Strep (alt name: Non-structural protein 14)
  Species: SARS-CoV-2
  Insert size (bp): 1632
  GenBank ID: MN985325
  Entrez Gene: ORF1ab (a.k.a. GU280_gp01)
  Promoter: T7 Promoter
  Tag / fusion protein: TEV-Strep (C terminal on insert)
  Cloning method: Restriction Enzyme; 5′ cloning site NcoI (not destroyed); 3′ cloning site XhoI (not destroyed)
  Sequencing primers: 5′ T7 Promoter; 3′ T7 Terminator
Resource information
  A portion of this plasmid was derived from a plasmid made by: Gene was PCR amplified from the relevant plasmid described in Gordon et al, Nature (2020); doi: 10.1038/s41586-020-2286-9
Terms and licenses: Academic/Nonprofit Terms; Industry Terms
How to cite: pET28-Nsp14-TEV-Strep was a gift from Justin Kollman (Addgene plasmid # 154953 ; http://n2t.net/addgene:154953 ; RRID:Addgene_154953)
