[The description below was written by a language model from this plasmid's Addgene catalogue record and pLannotate feature annotations shown in this document.]
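Description:
pET28-Nsp14-TEV-Strep is a bacterial expression plasmid built on the pET28 backbone for producing SARS-CoV-2 non-structural protein 14 (Nsp14) in E. coli. It is selected with kanamycin through the aph(3')-Ia aminoglycoside phosphotransferase gene. It replicates from a ColE1/pMB1-type origin; the catalogue lists it as high copy, although the annotated backbone also retains the pBR322-derived bom region and the rop gene, which normally moderates copy number. An f1 phage origin is present too, and short tetracycline-resistance fragments flanking lacI appear to be backbone remnants rather than functional markers.

The insert of roughly 1.6 kb was cloned between NcoI and XhoI, both of which are preserved. The coding sequence was PCR-amplified from a previously published SARS-CoV-2 expression plasmid. It sits downstream of a T7 promoter, a lac operator and the T7 gene 10 ribosome binding site, and is followed by a T7 terminator. With the plasmid-borne lacI repressor, this arrangement gives IPTG-inducible transcription in hosts that supply T7 RNA polymerase.

The feature table identifies the coding region as a fragment of the ORF1ab replicase polyprotein. The functional text attached to that hit describes the 2'-O-methyltransferase, a generic polyprotein annotation rather than a description of Nsp14 itself. According to the catalogue, the protein carries a C-terminal Strep tag preceded by a TEV protease site, so the tag can be removed after affinity purification. These elements are not separately annotated. A His-tag fragment is annotated downstream of the insert, but the record does not say whether it is translated. The construct is suited to recombinant production and purification of Nsp14.
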