Features (pLannotate 1.2.2; 19 found; start..end, strand, type, name):
     12..440     +  rep_origin     f1 ori (sequence partly withheld): f1 bacteriophage origin of replication; arrow indicates direction of (+) strand synthesis
    493..550     +  promoter       AmpR promoter (fragment): bla
    559..1374    -  CDS            KanR: aminoglycoside phosphotransferase; aph(3')-Ia; confers resistance to kanamycin in bacteria or G418 (Geneticin®) in eukaryotes
   1496..2084    +  rep_origin     ori: high-copy-number ColE1/pMB1/pBR322/pUC origin of replication
   2270..2409    -  misc_feature   bom: basis of mobility region from pBR322
   2511..2702    -  CDS            rop: Rop protein, which maintains plasmids at low copy number; rop
   2719..3099    +  CDS            YPB1_ECOLX: Protein predicted: Swiss-Prot protein existence level 4. From Escherichia coli.
   3171..3462    -  CDS            TcR (fragment): tetracycline efflux protein; tet; confers resistance to tetracycline
   3477..3498    -  protein_bind   CAP binding site: CAP binding activates transcription in the presence of cAMP. E. coli catabolite activator protein
   3511..4593    -  CDS            lacI: lac repressor; lacI; The lac repressor binds to the lac operator to inhibit transcription in E. coli. This inhibition can be relieved by adding lactose or isopropyl-β-D-thiogalactopyranoside (IPTG).
   4594..4671    -  promoter       lacI promoter: lacI
   4679..4958    -  CDS            TcR (fragment): tetracycline efflux protein; tet; confers resistance to tetracycline
   4980..4998    +  promoter       T7 promoter: promoter for bacteriophage T7 RNA polymerase
   4999..5023    +  protein_bind   lac operator: The lac repressor binds to the lac operator to inhibit transcription in E. coli. This inhibition can be relieved by adding lactose or isopropyl-β-D-thiogalactopyranoside (IPTG). lac repressor encoded by lacI
   5038..5060    +  RBS            RBS: efficient ribosome binding site from bacteriophage T7 gene 10 (Olins and Rangwala, 1989)
   5070..6665    +  CDS            rep (fragment): R1AB_SARS2 - Experimental evidence at protein level: Swiss-Prot protein existence level 1. [2'-O-methyltransferase]: Methyltransferase that mediates mRNA cap 2'-O-ribose methylation to the 5'-cap structure of viral mRNAs. N7-methyl guanosine cap is a prerequisite for binding of nsp16. Therefore plays an essential role in viral mRNAs cap methylation which is essential to evade immune system. From Severe acute respiratory syndrome coronavirus 2 (2019-nCoV) (SARS-CoV-2).
   6705..6722    +  CDS            9xHis (fragment): 9xHis affinity tag
   6732..6781    +  CDS            SET1 (fragment): solubility-enhancement tag derived from T7 phage gene 10B
   6789..6836    +  terminator     T7 terminator: transcription terminator for bacteriophage T7 RNA polymerase
>Addgene plasmid #154953 | pET28-Nsp14-TEV-Strep | addgene full sequence | sequence record 307852 | Addgene NGS Result
TGGCGAATGGG
[124 nt withheld, positions 12-135]
C
[91 nt withheld, positions 137-227]
A
[49 nt withheld, positions 229-277]
CCTTTGACGTTGGAGTCCACGTTCTTT
[37 nt withheld, positions 305-341]
ACCCTATCTCGGTCTATTCTTTTGATTTATAAGGGATTTTGCCGATTTCGGCCTATTGGTTAAAAAATGA
GCTGATTTAACAAAAATTTAACGCGAATTTTAACAAAATATTAACGCTTACAATTTAGGTGGCACTTTTC
GGGGAAATGTGCGCGGAACCCCTATTTGTTTATTTTTCTAAATACATTCAAATATGTATCCGCTCATGAA
TTAATTCTTAGAAAAACTCATCGAGCATCAAATGAAACTGCAATTTATTCATATCAGGATTATCAATACC
ATATTTTTGAAAAAGCCGTTTCTGTAATGAAGGAGAAAACTCACCGAGGCAGTTCCATAGGATGGCAAGA
TCCTGGTATCGGTCTGCGATTCCGACTCGTCCAACATCAATACAACCTATTAATTTCCCCTCGTCAAAAA
TAAGGTTATCAAGTGAGAAATCACCATGAGTGACGACTGAATCCGGTGAGAATGGCAAAAGTTTATGCAT
TTCTTTCCAGACTTGTTCAACAGGCCAGCCATTACGCTCGTCATCAAAATCACTCGCATCAACCAAACCG
TTATTCATTCGTGATTGCGCCTGAGCGAGACGAAATACGCGATCGCTGTTAAAAGGACAATTACAAACAG
GAATCGAATGCAACCGGCGCAGGAACACTGCCAGCGCATCAACAATATTTTCACCTGAATCAGGATATTC
TTCTAATACCTGGAATGCTGTTTTCCCGGGGATCGCAGTGGTGAGTAACCATGCATCATCAGGAGTACGG
ATAAAATGCTTGATGGTCGGAAGAGGCATAAATTCCGTCAGCCAGTTTAGTCTGACCATCTCATCTGTAA
CATCATTGGCAACGCTACCTTTGCCATGTTTCAGAAACAACTCTGGCGCATCGGGCTTCCCATACAATCG
ATAGATTGTCGCACCTGATTGCCCGACATTATCGCGAGCCCATTTATACCCATATAAATCAGCATCCATG
TTGGAATTTAATCGCGGCCTAGAGCAAGACGTTTCCCGTTGAATATGGCTCATAACACCCCTTGTATTAC
TGTTTATGTAAGCAGACAGTTTTATTGTTCATGACCAAAATCCCTTAACGTGAGTTTTCGTTCCACTGAG
CGTCAGACCCCGTAGAAAAGATCAAAGGATCTTCTTGAGATCCTTTTTTTCTGCGCGTAATCTGCTGCTT
GCAAACAAAAAAACCACCGCTACCAGCGGTGGTTTGTTTGCCGGATCAAGAGCTACCAACTCTTTTTCCG
AAGGTAACTGGCTTCAGCAGAGCGCAGATACCAAATACTGTCCTTCTAGTGTAGCCGTAGTTAGGCCACC
ACTTCAAGAACTCTGTAGCACCGCCTACATACCTCGCTCTGCTAATCCTGTTACCAGTGGCTGCTGCCAG
TGGCGATAAGTCGTGTCTTACCGGGTTGGACTCAAGACGATAGTTACCGGATAAGGCGCAGCGGTCGGGC
TGAACGGGGGGTTCGTGCACACAGCCCAGCTTGGAGCGAACGACCTACACCGAACTGAGATACCTACAGC
GTGAGCTATGAGAAAGCGCCACGCTTCCCGAAGGGAGAAAGGCGGACAGGTATCCGGTAAGCGGCAGGGT
CGGAACAGGAGAGCGCACGAGGGAGCTTCCAGGGGGAAACGCCTGGTATCTTTATAGTCCTGTCGGGTTT
CGCCACCTCTGACTTGAGCGTCGATTTTTGTGATGCTCGTCAGGGGGGCGGAGCCTATGGAAAAACGCCA
GCAACGCGGCCTTTTTACGGTTCCTGGCCTTTTGCTGGCCTTTTGCTCACATGTTCTTTCCTGCGTTATC
CCCTGATTCTGTGGATAACCGTATTACCGCCTTTGAGTGAGCTGATACCGCTCGCCGCAGCCGAACGACC
GAGCGCAGCGAGTCAGTGAGCGAGGAAGCGGAAGAGCGCCTGATGCGGTATTTTCTCCTTACGCATCTGT
GCGGTATTTCACACCGCAATGGTGCACTCTCAGTACAATCTGCTCTGATGCCGCATAGTTAAGCCAGTAT
ACACTCCGCTATCGCTACGTGACTGGGTCATGGCTGCGCCCCGACACCCGCCAACACCCGCTGACGCGCC
CTGACGGGCTTGTCTGCTCCCGGCATCCGCTTACAGACAAGCTGTGACCGTCTCCGGGAGCTGCATGTGT
CAGAGGTTTTCACCGTCATCACCGAAACGCGCGAGGCAGCTGCGGTAAAGCTCATCAGCGTGGTCGTGAA
GCGATTCACAGATGTCTGCCTGTTCATCCGCGTCCAGCTCGTTGAGTTTCTCCAGAAGCGTTAATGTCTG
GCTTCTGATAAAGCGGGCCATGTTAAGGGCGGTTTTTTCCTGTTTGGTCACTGATGCCTCCGTGTAAGGG
GGATTTCTGTTCATGGGGGTAATGATACCGATGAAACGAGAGAGGATGCTCACGATACGGGTTACTGATG
ATGAACATGCCCGGTTACTGGAACGTTGTGAGGGTAAACAACTGGCGGTATGGATGCGGCGGGACCAGAG
AAAAATCACTCAGGGTCAATGCCAGCGCTTCGTTAATACAGATGTAGGTGTTCCACAGGGTAGCCAGCAG
CATCCTGCGATGCAGATCCGGAACATAATGGTGCAGGGCGCTGACTTCCGCGTTTCCAGACTTTACGAAA
CACGGAAACCGAAGACCATTCATGTTGTTGCTCAGGTCGCAGACGTTTTGCAGCAGCAGTCGCTTCACGT
TCGCTCGCGTATCGGTGATTCATTCTGCTAACCAGTAAGGCAACCCCGCCAGCCTAGCCGGGTCCTCAAC
GACAGGAGCACGATCATGCGCACCCGTGGGGCCGCCATGCCGGCGATAATGGCCTGCTTCTCGCCGAAAC
GTTTGGTGGCGGGACCAGTGACGAAGGCTTGAGCGAGGGCGTGCAAGATTCCGAATACCGCAAGCGACAG
GCCGATCATCGTCGCGCTCCAGCGAAAGCGGTCCTCGCCGAAAATGACCCAGAGCGCTGCCGGCACCTGT
CCTACGAGTTGCATGATAAAGAAGACAGTCATAAGTGCGGCGACGATAGTCATGCCCCGCGCCCACCGGA
AGGAGCTGACTGGGTTGAAGGCTCTCAAGGGCATCGGTCGAGATCCCGGTGCCTAATGAGTGAGCTAACT
TACATTAATTGCGTTGCGCTCACTGCCCGCTTTCCAGTCGGGAAACCTGTCGTGCCAGCTGCATTAATGA
ATCGGCCAACGCGCGGGGAGAGGCGGTTTGCGTATTGGGCGCCAGGGTGGTTTTTCTTTTCACCAGTGAG
ACGGGCAACAGCTGATTGCCCTTCACCGCCTGGCCCTGAGAGAGTTGCAGCAAGCGGTCCACGCTGGTTT
GCCCCAGCAGGCGAAAATCCTGTTTGATGGTGGTTAACGGCGGGATATAACATGAGCTGTCTTCGGTATC
GTCGTATCCCACTACCGAGATATCCGCACCAACGCGCAGCCCGGACTCGGTAATGGCGCGCATTGCGCCC
AGCGCCATCTGATCGTTGGCAACCAGCATCGCAGTGGGAACGATGCCCTCATTCAGCATTTGCATGGTTT
GTTGAAAACCGGACATGGCACTCCAGTCGCCTTCCCGTTCCGCTATCGGCTGAATTTGATTGCGAGTGAG
ATATTTATGCCAGCCAGCCAGACGCAGACGCGCCGAGACAGAACTTAATGGGCCCGCTAACAGCGCGATT
TGCTGGTGACCCAATGCGACCAGATGCTCCACGCCCAGTCGCGTACCGTCTTCATGGGAGAAAATAATAC
TGTTGATGGGTGTCTGGTCAGAGACATCAAGAAATAACGCCGGAACATTAGTGCAGGCAGCTTCCACAGC
AATGGCATCCTGGTCATCCAGCGGATAGTTAATGATCAGCCCACTGACGCGTTGCGCGAGAAGATTGTGC
ACCGCCGCTTTACAGGCTTCGACGCCGCTTCGTTCTACCATCGACACCACCACGCTGGCACCCAGTTGAT
CGGCGCGAGATTTAATCGCCGCGACAATTTGCGACGGCGCGTGCAGGGCCAGACTGGAGGTGGCAACGCC
AATCAGCAACGACTGTTTGCCCGCCAGTTGTTGTGCCACGCGGTTGGGAATGTAATTCAGCTCCGCCATC
GCCGCTTCCACTTTTTCCCGCGTTTTCGCAGAAACGTGGCTGGCCTGGTTCACCACGCGGGAAACGGTCT
GATAAGAGACACCGGCATACTCTGCGACATCGTATAACGTTACTGGTTTCACATTCACCACCCTGAATTG
ACTCTCTTCCGGGCGCTATCATGCCATACCGCGAAAGGTTTTGCGCCATTCGATGGTGTCCGGGATCTCG
ACGCTCTCCCTTATGCGACTCCTGCATTAGGAAGCAGCCCAGTAGTAGGTTGAGGCCGTTGAGCACCGCC
GCCGCAAGGAATGGTGCATGCAAGGAGATGGCGCCCAACAGTCCCCCGGCCACGGGGCCTGCCACCATAC
CCACGCCGAAACAAGCGCTCATGAGCCCGAAGTGGCGAGCCCGATCTTCCCCATCGGTGATGTCGGCGAT
ATAGGCGCCAGCAACCGCACCTGTGGCGCCGGTGATGCCGGCCACGATGCGTCCGGCGTAGAGGATCGAG
ATCTCGATCCCGCGAAATTAATACGACTCACTATAGGGGAATTGTGAGCGGATAACAATTCCCCTCTAGA
AATAATTTTGTTTAACTTTAAGAAGGAGATATACCATGGCTGAAAATGTAACGGGCTTGTTTAAAGACTG
TAGTAAAGTGATCACAGGACTCCACCCCACACAAGCACCTACCCACCTTTCCGTAGATACGAAGTTCAAA
ACGGAAGGATTGTGTGTGGATATACCAGGGATACCAAAGGATATGACGTACCGAAGGCTGATTTCCATGA
TGGGTTTTAAGATGAATTACCAAGTTAATGGCTACCCCAACATGTTCATCACCAGGGAGGAGGCAATTAG
ACACGTAAGAGCCTGGATAGGCTTCGATGTTGAAGGTTGCCATGCAACCCGGGAAGCCGTAGGCACAAAC
CTTCCGTTGCAGCTTGGCTTTTCCACGGGCGTCAACCTCGTTGCCGTACCGACTGGCTATGTTGACACGC
CGAACAACACCGATTTCTCTCGCGTAAGTGCTAAGCCTCCTCCGGGAGATCAATTCAAGCATCTTATACC
TCTCATGTACAAGGGACTGCCGTGGAATGTAGTTCGCATTAAGATCGTGCAGATGCTCTCCGATACTTTG
AAAAATCTGAGCGACAGGGTGGTCTTCGTTCTGTGGGCACATGGCTTCGAACTTACTTCTATGAAATACT
TTGTAAAAATCGGGCCCGAGCGGACATGTTGTTTGTGCGACCGACGAGCTACTTGTTTTAGCACAGCATC
TGACACCTACGCATGCTGGCACCACAGTATAGGCTTCGATTACGTCTACAATCCCTTTATGATAGACGTA
CAACAATGGGGCTTTACGGGTAACTTGCAGAGTAATCACGATCTTTACTGCCAAGTTCATGGGAACGCAC
ACGTGGCCTCCTGCGATGCGATAATGACGAGGTGCTTGGCCGTGCACGAGTGCTTTGTTAAGCGGGTCGA
TTGGACTATAGAGTATCCCATAATCGGTGACGAACTTAAAATTAATGCTGCATGCAGGAAAGTGCAGCAC
ATGGTAGTAAAAGCAGCGCTCCTCGCGGATAAGTTTCCTGTGCTCCACGATATCGGCAACCCTAAGGCCA
TTAAATGCGTCCCCCAAGCTGATGTAGAGTGGAAATTCTATGACGCTCAGCCATGTAGTGACAAAGCATA
CAAGATTGAAGAATTGTTTTATTCATATGCGACACACTCCGATAAGTTCACTGACGGAGTTTGTCTCTTT
TGGAACTGTAATGTTGATAGGTATCCGGCGAATAGCATAGTGTGTCGATTTGACACGCGCGTTCTCTCTA
ATTTGAACCTCCCTGGCTGCGACGGGGGGTCTTTGTACGTAAACAAGCATGCATTTCATACCCCAGCTTT
TGACAAATCCGCTTTCGTAAATCTGAAACAACTTCCCTTCTTCTATTATTCAGATAGCCCTTGCGAATCT
CACGGTAAGCAAGTGGTTAGTGACATTGACTATGTACCACTTAAAAGTGCAACGTGCATTACACGATGCA
ATTTGGGGGGCGCGGTTTGCCGACACCATGCCAACGAATACAGATTGTACCTGGATGCATATAACATGAT
GATAAGTGCAGGGTTTAGTCTTTGGGTGTATAAGCAGTTCGATACGTATAATCTCTGGAACACATTTACC
CGATTGCAGGAAAATCTATACTTCCAAGGATGGTCACACCCCCAATTTGAAAAGTAACTCGAGCACCACC
ACCACCACCACTGAGATCCGGCTGCTAACAAAGCCCGAAAGGAAGCTGAGTTGGCTGCTGCCACCGCTGA
GCAATAACTAGCATAACCCCTTGGGGCCTCTAAACGGGTCTTGAGGGGTTTTTTGCTGAAAGGAGGAACT
ATATCCGGAT
