>Addgene plasmid #154953 | pET28-Nsp14-TEV-Strep | depositor partial sequence | sequence record 299945 | Open reading frame of Nsp14-TEV-Strep
ATGGCTGAAAATGTAACGGGCTTGTTTAAAGACTGTAGTAAAGTGATCACAGGACTCCACCCCACACAAG
CACCTACCCACCTTTCCGTAGATACGAAGTTCAAAACGGAAGGATTGTGTGTGGATATACCAGGGATACC
AAAGGATATGACGTACCGAAGGCTGATTTCCATGATGGGTTTTAAGATGAATTACCAAGTTAATGGCTAC
CCCAACATGTTCATCACCAGGGAGGAGGCAATTAGACACGTAAGAGCCTGGATAGGCTTCGATGTTGAAG
GTTGCCATGCAACCCGGGAAGCCGTAGGCACAAACCTTCCGTTGCAGCTTGGCTTTTCCACGGGCGTCAA
CCTCGTTGCCGTACCGACTGGCTATGTTGACACGCCGAACAACACCGATTTCTCTCGCGTAAGTGCTAAG
CCTCCTCCGGGAGATCAATTCAAGCATCTTATACCTCTCATGTACAAGGGACTGCCGTGGAATGTAGTTC
GCATTAAGATCGTGCAGATGCTCTCCGATACTTTGAAAAATCTGAGCGACAGGGTGGTCTTCGTTCTGTG
GGCACATGGCTTCGAACTTACTTCTATGAAATACTTTGTAAAAATCGGGCCCGAGCGGACATGTTGTTTG
TGCGACCGACGAGCTACTTGTTTTAGCACAGCATCTGACACCTACGCATGCTGGCACCACAGTATAGGCT
TCGATTACGTCTACAATCCCTTTATGATAGACGTACAACAATGGGGCTTTACGGGTAACTTGCAGAGTAA
TCACGATCTTTACTGCCAAGTTCATGGGAACGCACACGTGGCCTCCTGCGATGCGATAATGACGAGGTGC
TTGGCCGTGCACGAGTGCTTTGTTAAGCGGGTCGATTGGACTATAGAGTATCCCATAATCGGTGACGAAC
TTAAAATTAATGCTGCATGCAGGAAAGTGCAGCACATGGTAGTAAAAGCAGCGCTCCTCGCGGATAAGTT
TCCTGTGCTCCACGATATCGGCAACCCTAAGGCCATTAAATGCGTCCCCCAAGCTGATGTAGAGTGGAAA
TTCTATGACGCTCAGCCATGTAGTGACAAAGCATACAAGATTGAAGAATTGTTTTATTCATATGCGACAC
ACTCCGATAAGTTCACTGACGGAGTTTGTCTCTTTTGGAACTGTAATGTTGATAGGTATCCGGCGAATAG
CATAGTGTGTCGATTTGACACGCGCGTTCTCTCTAATTTGAACCTCCCTGGCTGCGACGGGGGGTCTTTG
TACGTAAACAAGCATGCATTTCATACCCCAGCTTTTGACAAATCCGCTTTCGTAAATCTGAAACAACTTC
CCTTCTTCTATTATTCAGATAGCCCTTGCGAATCTCACGGTAAGCAAGTGGTTAGTGACATTGACTATGT
ACCACTTAAAAGTGCAACGTGCATTACACGATGCAATTTGGGGGGCGCGGTTTGCCGACACCATGCCAAC
GAATACAGATTGTACCTGGATGCATATAACATGATGATAAGTGCAGGGTTTAGTCTTTGGGTGTATAAGC
AGTTCGATACGTATAATCTCTGGAACACATTTACCCGATTGCAGGAAAATCTATACTTCCAAGGATGGTC
ACACCCCCAATTTGAAAAGTAA
